>Addgene plasmid #103584 | LSB-hsa-miR-505-5p | depositor full sequence | sequence record 196216 | Full Sequence
AATTGAGGGGATAACGCAGGAAAGAACATGTGAGCAAAAGGCCAGCAAAAGGCCAGGAACCGTAAAAAGG
CCGCGTTGCTGGCGTTTTTCCATAGGCTCCGCCCCCCTGACGAGCATCACAAAAATCGACGCTCAAGTCA
GAGGTGGCGAAACCCGACAGGACTATAAAGATACCAGGCGTTTCCCCCTGGAAGCTCCCTCGTGCGCTCT
CCTGTTCCGACCCTGCCGCTTACCGGATACCTGTCCGCCTTTCTCCCTTCGGGAAGCGTGGCGCTTTCTC
ATAGCTCACGCTGTAGGTATCTCAGTTCGGTGTAGGTCGTTCGCTCCAAGCTGGGCTGTGTGCACGAACC
CCCCGTTCAGCCCGACCGCTGCGCCTTATCCGGTAACTATCGTCTTGAGTCCAACCCGGTAAGACACGAC
TTATCGCCACTGGCAGCAGCCACTGGTAACAGGATTAGCAGAGCGAGGTATGTAGGCGGTGCTACAGAGT
TCTTGAAGTGGTGGCCTAACTACGGCTACACTAGAAGAACAGTATTTGGTATCTGCGCTCTGCTGAAGCC
AGTTACCTTCGGAAAAAGAGTTGGTAGCTCTTGATCCGGCAAACAAACCACCGCTGGTAGCGGTGGTTTT
TTTGTTTGCAAGCAGCAGATTACGCGCAGAAAAAAAGGATCTCAAGAAGATCCTTTGATCTTTTCTACGG
GGTCTGACGCTCAGTGGAACGAAAACTCACGTTAAGGGATTTTGGTCATGAGATTATCAAAAAGGATCTT
CACCTAGATCCTTTTAAATTAAAAATGAAGTTTTAAATCAATCTAAAGTATATATGAGTAAACTTGGTCT
GACAGTTACCAATGCTTAATCAGTGAGGCACCTATCTCAGCGATCTGTCTATTTCGTTCATCCATAGTTG
CCTGACTCCCCGTCGTGTAGATAACTACGATACGGGAGGGCTTACCATCTGGCCCCAGTGCTGCAATGAT
ACCGCGAGAACCACGCTCACCGGCTCCAGATTTATCAGCAATAAACCAGCCAGCCGGAAGGGCCGAGCGC
AGAAGTGGTCCTGCAACTTTATCCGCCTCCATCCAGTCTATTAATTGTTGCCGGGAAGCTAGAGTAAGTA
GTTCGCCAGTTAATAGTTTGCGCAACGTTGTTGCCATTGCTACAGGCATCGTGGTGTCACGCTCGTCGTT
TGGTATGGCTTCATTCAGCTCCGGTTCCCAACGATCAAGGCGAGTTACATGATCCCCCATGTTGTGCAAA
AAAGCGGTTAGCTCCTTCGGTCCTCCGATCGTTGTCAGAAGTAAGTTGGCCGCAGTGTTATCACTCATGG
TTATGGCAGCACTGCATAATTCTCTTACTGTCATGCCATCCGTAAGATGCTTTTCTGTGACTGGTGAGTA
CTCAACCAAGTCATTCTGAGAATAGTGTATGCGGCGACCGAGTTGCTCTTGCCCGGCGTCAATACGGGAT
AATACCGCGCCACATAGCAGAACTTTAAAAGTGCTCATCATTGGAAAACGTTCTTCGGGGCGAAAACTCT
CAAGGATCTTACCGCTGTTGAGATCCAGTTCGATGTAACCCACTCGTGCACCCAACTGATCTTCAGCATC
TTTTACTTTCACCAGCGTTTCTGGGTGAGCAAAAACAGGAAGGCAAAATGCCGCAAAAAAGGGAATAAGG
GCGACACGGAAATGTTGAATACTCATACTCTTCCTTTTTCAATATTATTGAAGCATTTATCAGGGTTATT
GTCTCATGAGCGGATACATATTTGAATGTAGCTCCGAATTTCTCGAGGGCTTGTCGACGACGGCGGTCTC
CGTCGTCAGGATCATGAATTCGACCCGCCTGCCACCATGACCGAGTACAAGCCCACGGTGCGCCTCGCCA
CCCGCGACGACGTCCCCCGGGCCGTACGCACCCTCGCCGCCGCGTTCGCCGACTACCCCGCCACGCGCCA
CACCGTCGACCCGGACCGCCACATCGAGCGGGTCACCGAGCTGCAAGAACTCTTCCTCACGCGCGTCGGG
CTCGACATCGGCAAGGTGTGGGTCGCGGACGACGGCGCCGCGGTGGCGGTCTGGACCACGCCGGAGAGCG
TCGAAGCGGGGGCGGTGTTCGCCGAGATCGGCCCGCGCATGGCCGAGTTGAGCGGTTCCCGGCTGGCCGC
GCAGCAACAGATGGAAGGCCTCCTGGCGCCGCACCGGCCCAAGGAGCCCGCGTGGTTCCTGGCCACCGTC
GGCGTCTCGCCCGACCACCAGGGCAAGGGTCTGGGCAGCGCCGTCGTGCTCCCCGGAGTGGAGGCGGCCG
AGCGCGCCGGGGTGCCCGCCTTCCTGGAGACATCCGCGCCCCGCAACCTCCCCTTCTACGAGCGGCTCGG
CTTCACCGTCACCGCCGACGTCGAGGTGCCCGAAGGACCGCGCACCTGGTGCATGACCCGCAAGCCCGGT
GCCTGATACGCGTGAATTCACTCCTCAGGTGCAGGCTGCCTATCAGAAGGTGGTGGCTGGTGTGGCCAAT
GCCCTGGCTCACAAATACCACTGAGATCTTTTTCCCTCTGCCAAAAATTATGGGGACATCATGAAGCCCC
TTGAGCATCTGACTTCTGGCTAATAAAGGAAATTTATTTTCATTGCAATAGTGTGTTGGAATTTTTTGTG
TCTCTCACTCGGAAGGACATATGGGAGGGCAAATCATTTAAAACATCAGAATGAGTATTTGGTTTAGAGT
TTGGCAACATATGCCCATATGCTGGCTGCCATGAACAAAGGTTGGCTATAAAGAGGTCATCAGTATATGA
AACAGCCCCCTGCTGTCCATTCCTTATTCCATAGAAAAGCCTTGACTTGAGGTTAGATTTTTTTTATATT
TTGTTTTGTGTTATTTTTTTCTTTAACATCCCTAAAATTTTCCTTACATGTTTTACTAGCCAGATTTTTC
CTCCTCTCCTGACTACTCCCAGTCATAGCTGTCCCTCTTCTCTTATGGAGATCCCTCGACCTGCAGCCCA
AGCTTGAATTCTCTAGAATTACCCTGTTATCCCTATGCTTGGTTTACCGAGCTCTTATTGGTTTTCAAAC
TTCATTGACTGTGCCCAACGCGCCTGGGAGCTCACGGGGACAGCCCCCCCCCAAAGCCCCCAGGGATGTA
ATTACGTCCCTCCCCCGCTAGGGGGCAGCAGCGAGCCGCCCGGGGCTCCGCTCCGGTCCGGCGCTCCCCC
CGCATCCCCGAGCCGGCAGCGTGCGGGGACAGCCCGGGCACGGGGAAGGTGGCACGGGATCGCTTTCCTC
TGAACGCTTCTCGCTGCTCTTTGAGCCTGCAGACACCTGGGGGGATACGGGGAAAAAGCTAGGCTGAAAG
ACCGGTTCTTAGAATGACACGCGCCTGGGAGCTCACGGGGACAGCCCCCCCCCAAAGCCCCCAGGGATGT
AATTACGTCCCTCCCCCGCTAGGGGGCAGCAGCGAGCCGCCCGGGGCTCCGCTCCGGTCCGGCGCTCCCC
CCGCATCCCCGAGCCGGCAGCGTGCGGGGACAGCCCGGGCACGGGGAAGGTGGCACGGGATCGCTTTCCT
CTGAACGCTTCTCGCTGCTCTTTGAGCCTGCAGACACCTGGGGGGATACGGGGAAAAAGCTAACTTCTGA
GACGACAACTTTGTATAGAAAAGTTGGCTCCGAATTCGCCCTTGACAGCAGAGATCCAGTTTGGTTAATT
AATTGGCTCCGGTGCCCGTCAGTGGGCAGAGCGCACATCGCCCACAGTCCCCGAGAAGTTGTGGGGAGGG
GTCGGCAATTGAACCGGTGCCTAGAGAAGGTGGCGCGGGGTAAACTGGGAAAGTGATGTCGTGTACTGGC
TCCGCCTTTTTCCCGAGGGTGGGGGAGAACCGTATATAAGTGCAGTAGTCGCCGTGAACGTTCTTTTTCG
CAACGGGTTTGCCGCCAGAACACAGGTAAGTGCCGTGTGTGGTTCCCGCGGGCCTGGCCTCTTTACGGGT
TATGGCCCTTGCGTGCCTTGAATTACTTCCACCTGGCTGCAGTACGTGATTCTTGATCCCGAGCTTCGGG
TTGGAAGTGGGTGGGAGAGTTCGAGGCCTTGCGCTTAAGGAGCCCCTTCGCCTCGTGCTTGAGTTGAGGC
CTGGCCTGGGCGCTGGGGCCGCCGCGTGCGAATCTGGTGGCACCTTCGCGCCTGTCTCGCTGCTTTCGAT
AAGTCTCTAGCCATTTAAAATTTTTGATGACCTGCTGCGACGCTTTTTTTCTGGCAAGATAGTCTTGTAA
ATGCGGGCCAAGATCTGCACACTGGTATTTCGGTTTTTGGGGCCGCGGGCGGCGACGGGGCCCGTGCGTC
CCAGCGCACATGTTCGGCGAGGCGGGGCCTGCGAGCGCGGCCACCGAGAATCGGACGGGGGTAGTCTCAA
GCTGGCCGGCCTGCTCTGGTGCCTGGCCTCGCGCCGCCGTGTATCGCCCCGCCCTGGGCGGCAAGGCTGG
CCCGGTCGGCACCAGTTGCGTGAGCGGAAAGATGGCCGCTTCCCGGCCCTGCTGCAGGGAGCTCAAAATG
GAGGACGCGGCGCTCGGGAGAGCGGGCGGGTGAGTCACCCACACAAAGGAAAAGGGCCTTTCCGTCCTCA
GCCGTCGCTTCATGTGACTCCACGGAGTACCGGGCGCCGTCCAGGCACCTCGATTAGTTCTCGAGCTTTT
GGAGTACGTCGTCTTTAGGTTGGGGGGAGGGGTTTTATGCGATGGAGTTTCCCCACACTGAGTGGGTGGA
GACTGAAGTTAGGCCAGCTTGGCACTTGATGTAATTCTCCTTGGAATTTGCCCTTTTTGAGTTTGGATCT
TGGTTCATTCTCAAGCCTCAGACAGTGGTTCAAAGTTTTTTTCTTCCATTTCAGGTGTCGTGAGAAGGGC
GAATTCGACCCAAGTTTGTACAAAAAAGCAGGCTGGATCCAGGTGCCACCATGGTGAGCGAGCTGATTAA
GGAGAACATGCACATGAAGCTGTACATGGAGGGCACCGTGAACAACCACCACTTCAAGTGCACATCCGAG
GGCGAAGGCAAGCCCTACGAGGGCACCCAGACCATGAGAATCAAGGCGGTCGAGGGCGGCCCTCTCCCCT
TCGCCTTCGACATCCTGGCTACCAGCTTCATGTACGGCAGCAAAACCTTCATCAACCACACCCAGGGCAT
CCCCGACTTCTTTAAGCAGTCCTTCCCCGAGGGCTTCACATGGGAGAGAGTCACCACATACGAAGATGGG
GGCGTGCTGACCGCTACCCAGGACACCAGCCTCCAGGACGGCTGCCTCATCTACAACGTCAAGATCAGAG
GGGTGAACTTCCCATCCAACGGCCCTGTGATGCAGAAGAAAACACTCGGCTGGGAGGCCTCCACCGAGAC
ACTGTACCCCGCTGACGGCGGCCTGGAAGGCAGAGCCGACATGGCCCTGAAGCTCGTGGGCGGGGGCCAC
CTGATCTGCAACCTTAAGACCACATACAGATCCAAGAAACCCGCTAAGAACCTCAAGATGCCCGGCGTCT
ACTATGTGGACAGGAGACTGGAAAGAATCAAGGAGGCCGACAAAGAGACATACGTCGAGCAGCACGAGGT
GGCTGTGGCCAGATACTGCGACCTCCCTAGCAAACTGGGGCACAAACTTAATTGAGAATTCTACCACCCA
GCTTTCTTGTACAAAGTGGTACGTCTCAAGACCAGAGGTCTCTGCTTTTATCCGCACATCAATACTTCCT
GGCTCCCACATCAATACTTCCTGGCTCCCACATCAATACTTCCTGGCTCCCACATCAATACTTCCTGGCT
CCCCAACCAGAAGAGACCTGTGCTTCACTCCTCAGGTGCAGGCTGCCTATCAGAAGGTGGTGGCTGGTGT
GGCCAATGCCCTGGCTCACAAATACCACTGAGATCTTTTTCCCTCTGCCAAAAATTATGGGGACATCATG
AAGCCCCTTGAGCATCTGACTTCTGGCTAATAAAGGAAATTTATTTTCATTGCAATAGTGTGTTGGAATT
TTTTGTGTCTCTCACTCGGAAGGACATATGGGAGGGCAAATCATTTAAAACATCAGAATGAGTATTTGGT
TTAGAGTTTGGCAACATATGCCCATATGCTGGCTGCCATGAACAAAGGTTGGCTATAAAGAGGTCATCAG
TATATGAAACAGCCCCCTGCTGTCCATTCCTTATTCCATAGAAAAGCCTTGACTTGAGGTTAGATTTTTT
TTATATTTTGTTTTGTGTTATTTTTTTCTTTAACATCCCTAAAATTTTCCTTACATGTTTTACTAGCCAG
ATTTTTCCTCCTCTCCTGACTACTCCCAGTCATAGCTGTCCCTCTTCTCTTATGGAGATCCCGAGCGGTG
CGTTTTTATGCTTGTAGTATTGTATAATGTTTTTAAGATCCAAGCTTCTGACCTCTTCTCTTCCTCCCAC
AGGGCCTCGAGACAATTGCATCGATGGTACCAGTGAAAGTCTGCAATGAATTCGAGTTGGCGCGCCTGTC
ATTCTAAATCTCTCTTTCAGCCTAAAGCTTTTTCCCCGTATCCCCCCAGGTGTCTGCAGGCTCAAAGAGC
AGCGAGAAGCGTTCAGAGGAAAGCGATCCCGTGCCACCTTCCCCGTGCCCGGGCTGTCCCCGCACGCTGC
CGGCTCGGGGATGCGGGGGGAGCGCCGGACCGGAGCGGAGCCCCGGGCGGCTCGCTGCTGCCCCCTAGCG
GGGGAGGGACGTAATTACATCCCTGGGGGCTTTGGGAGGGGGCTGTCCCCGTGAGCTCCCAGGCGCGCCT
GTCATTCTAAATCTCTCTTTCAGCCTAAAGCTTTTTCCCCGTATCCCCCCAGGTGTCTGCAGGCTCAAAG
AGCAGCGAGAAGCGTTCAGAGGAAAGCGATCCCGTGCCACCTTCCCCGTGCCCGGGCTGTCCCCGCACGC
TGCCGGCTCGGGGATGCGGGGGGAGCGCCGGACCGGAGCGGAGCCCCGGGCGGCTCGCTGCTGCCCCCTA
GCGGGGGAGGGACGTAATTACATCCCTGGGGGCTTTGGGGGGGGGCTGTCCCCGTGAGCTCCCAGGCGCG
CCAACTCGGTACCGTATCGATGTCGACGTTAACGCTAGTGATATCAACTTTGTATAGAAAAGTTGGCTCC
GAATTCGCCCTTGACAGCAGAGATCCAGTTTGGTTAATTAATTGGCTCCGGTGCCCGTCAGTGGGCAGAG
CGCACATCGCCCACAGTCCCCGAGAAGTTGTGGGGAGGGGTCGGCAATTGAACCGGTGCCTAGAGAAGGT
GGCGCGGGGTAAACTGGGAAAGTGATGTCGTGTACTGGCTCCGCCTTTTTCCCGAGGGTGGGGGAGAACC
GTATATAAGTGCAGTAGTCGCCGTGAACGTTCTTTTTCGCAACGGGTTTGCCGCCAGAACACAGGTAAGT
GCCGTGTGTGGTTCCCGCGGGCCTGGCCTCTTTACGGGTTATGGCCCTTGCGTGCCTTGAATTACTTCCA
CCTGGCTGCAGTACGTGATTCTTGATCCCGAGCTTCGGGTTGGAAGTGGGTGGGAGAGTTCGAGGCCTTG
CGCTTAAGGAGCCCCTTCGCCTCGTGCTTGAGTTGAGGCCTGGCCTGGGCGCTGGGGCCGCCGCGTGCGA
ATCTGGTGGCACCTTCGCGCCTGTCTCGCTGCTTTCGATAAGTCTCTAGCCATTTAAAATTTTTGATGAC
CTGCTGCGACGCTTTTTTTCTGGCAAGATAGTCTTGTAAATGCGGGCCAAGATCTGCACACTGGTATTTC
GGTTTTTGGGGCCGCGGGCGGCGACGGGGCCCGTGCGTCCCAGCGCACATGTTCGGCGAGGCGGGGCCTG
CGAGCGCGGCCACCGAGAATCGGACGGGGGTAGTCTCAAGCTGGCCGGCCTGCTCTGGTGCCTGGCCTCG
CGCCGCCGTGTATCGCCCCGCCCTGGGCGGCAAGGCTGGCCCGGTCGGCACCAGTTGCGTGAGCGGAAAG
ATGGCCGCTTCCCGGCCCTGCTGCAGGGAGCTCAAAATGGAGGACGCGGCGCTCGGGAGAGCGGGCGGGT
GAGTCACCCACACAAAGGAAAAGGGCCTTTCCGTCCTCAGCCGTCGCTTCATGTGACTCCACGGAGTACC
GGGCGCCGTCCAGGCACCTCGATTAGTTCTCGAGCTTTTGGAGTACGTCGTCTTTAGGTTGGGGGGAGGG
GTTTTATGCGATGGAGTTTCCCCACACTGAGTGGGTGGAGACTGAAGTTAGGCCAGCTTGGCACTTGATG
TAATTCTCCTTGGAATTTGCCCTTTTTGAGTTTGGATCTTGGTTCATTCTCAAGCCTCAGACAGTGGTTC
AAAGTTTTTTTCTTCCATTTCAGGTGTCGTGAGAAGGGCGAATTCGACCCAAGTTTGTACAAAAAAGCAG
GCTCGCCACCATGGTGAGCAAGGGCGAGGAGCTGTTCACCGGGGTGGTGCCCATCCTGGTCGAGCTGGAC
GGCGACGTAAACGGCCACAAGTTCAGCGTGAGGGGCGAGGGCGAGGGCGATGCCACCAACGGCAAGCTGA
CCCTGAAGTTCATCTGCACCACCGGCAAGCTGCCCGTGCCCTGGCCCACCCTCGTGACCACCCTGAGCCA
CGGCGTGCAGTGCTTCGCCCGCTACCCCGACCACATGAAGCAGCACGACTTCTTCAAGTCCGCCATGCCC
GAAGGCTACGTCCAGGAGCGCACCATCTTCTTCAAGGACGACGGCACCTACAAGACCCGCGCCGAGGTGA
AGTTCGAGGGCGACACCCTAGTGAACCGCATCGAGCTGAAGGGCGTCGACTTCAAGGAGGACGGCAACAT
CCTGGGGCACAAGCTGGAGTACAACTTCAACAGCCACAACATCTATATCATGGCCGTCAAGCAGAAGAAC
GGCATCAAGGTGAACTTCAAGATCCGCCACAACGTGGAGGACGGCAGCGTGCAGCTCGCCGACCACTACC
AGCAGAACACCCCCATCGGCGACGGCCCCGTGCTGCTGCCCGACAGCCACTACCTGAGCACCCAGTCCGT
GCTGAGCAAAGACCCCAACGAGAAGCGCGATCACATGGTCCTGCTGGAGTTCCGCACCGCCGCCGGGATC
ACTCTCGGCATGGACGAGCTGTACAAGTAATACCACCCAGCTTTCTTGTACAAAGTGGTACGCGTGAATT
CACTCCTCAGGTGCAGGCTGCCTATCAGAAGGTGGTGGCTGGTGTGGCCAATGCCCTGGCTCACAAATAC
CACTGAGATCTTTTTCCCTCTGCCAAAAATTATGGGGACATCATGAAGCCCCTTGAGCATCTGACTTCTG
GCTAATAAAGGAAATTTATTTTCATTGCAATAGTGTGTTGGAATTTTTTGTGTCTCTCACTCGGAAGGAC
ATATGGGAGGGCAAATCATTTAAAACATCAGAATGAGTATTTGGTTTAGAGTTTGGCAACATATGCCCAT
ATGCTGGCTGCCATGAACAAAGGTTGGCTATAAAGAGGTCATCAGTATATGAAACAGCCCCCTGCTGTCC
ATTCCTTATTCCATAGAAAAGCCTTGACTTGAGGTTAGATTTTTTTTATATTTTGTTTTGTGTTATTTTT
TTCTTTAACATCCCTAAAATTTTCCTTACATGTTTTACTAGCCAGATTTTTCCTCCTCTCCTGACTACTC
CCAGTCATAGCTGTCCCTCTTCTCTTATGGAGATCCCTCGACCTGCAGCCCAAGCTTGGCGTAATCATGG
TCATAGCTGTTTCCTGTGTGAAATTGTTATCCGCTCACAATTCCACACAACATACGAGCCGGAAGCATAA
AGTGTAAAGCCTGGGGTGCCTAATGAGTGAGCTAACTCACATTAATTGCGTTGCGCTCACTGCCCGCTTT
CCAGTCGGGAAACCTGTCGTGCCAGCGGATCGACAGTACTAAGCTTGGTCTAATACCCAATCTCTCGTCT
TATCCAGATGTTTTATACGCCTCTGGCCCGTGTCTCAAAATCTCTGATGTTACATTGCACAAGATAAAAT
AATATCATCATGAACAATAAAACTGTCTGCTTACATAAACAGTAATACAAGGGGTGTTATGAGCCATATT
CAACGGGAAACGTCGAGGCCGCGATTAAATTCCAACATGGATGCTGATTTATATGGGTATAAATGGGCTC
GCGATAATGTCGGGCAATCAGGTGCGACAATCTATCGCTTGTATGGGAAGCCCGATGCGCCAGAGTTGTT
TCTGAAACATGGCAAAGGTAGCGTTGCCAATGATGTTACAGATGAGATGGTCAGACTAAACTGGCTGACG
GAATTTATGCCTCTTCCGACCATCAAGCATTTTATCCGTACTCCTGATGATGCATGGTTACTCACCACTG
CGATCCCCGGAAAAACAGCATTCCAGGTATTAGAAGAATATCCTGATTCAGGTGAAAATATTGTTGATGC
GCTGGCAGTGTTCCTGCGCCGGTTGCATTCGATTCCTGTTTGTAATTGTCCTTTTAACAGCGATCGCGTA
TTTCGTCTCGCTCAGGCGCAATCACGAATGAATAACGGTTTGGTTGATGCGAGTGATTTTGATGACGAGC
GTAATGGCTGGCCTGTTGAACAAGTCTGGAAAGAAATGCATAAACTTTTGCCATTCTCACCGGATTCAGT
CGTCACTCATGGTGATTTCTCACTTGATAACCTTATTTTTGACGAGGGGAAATTAATAGGTTGTATTGAT
GTTGGACGAGTCGGAATCGCAGACCGATACCAGGATCTTGCCATCCTATGGAACTGCCTCGGTGAGTTTT
CTCCTTCATTACAGAAACGGCTTTTTCAAAAATATGGTATTGATAATCCTGATATGAATAAATTGCAGTT
TCATTTGATGCTCGATGAGTTTTTCTAATCAGAATTGGTTAATTGGTTGTAACACTGGCAGAGCATTACG
CTGACTTGACGGGACGGCGCAAGCTCATGACCAAAATCCCTTAACGTGAGTTACGCGTCGTTCCACTGAG
CGTCAGAGGTATCACTAGTATTACAGAGGTAAGTTATAACAGTCGCCTAACCC
Features (pLannotate 1.2.2; 28 found; start..end, strand, type, name):
     87..675     -  rep_origin     ori: high-copy-number ColE1/pMB1/pBR322/pUC origin of replication
    846..1706    -  CDS            AmpR: β-lactamase; bla; confers resistance to ampicillin, carbenicillin, and related antibiotics
   1707..1778    -  promoter       AmpR promoter: bla
   1857..2456    +  CDS            PuroR: puromycin N-acetyltransferase; pac from Streptomyces alboniger; confers resistance to puromycin
   2461..2541    +  CDS            HBB (fragment): HBB_PONPY - Experimental evidence at transcript level: Swiss-Prot protein existence level 2. Involved in oxygen transport from the lung to the various peripheral tissues. From Pongo pygmaeus (Bornean orangutan).
   2612..2667    +  polyA_signal   β-globin poly(A) signal: rabbit β-globin polyadenylation signal (Gil and Proudfoot, 1987)
   3646..3666    +  protein_bind   attB4: mutant version of attB; core recombination site for the Gateway® BP reaction BP Clonase™
   3734..3945    +  promoter       EF-1α core promoter: core promoter for human elongation factor EF-1α
   3946..4884    +  intron         EF-1α intron A: intron upstream of the start codon of human EF-1α
   4911..4931    +  protein_bind   attB1: mutant version of attB; core recombination site for the Gateway® BP reaction BP Clonase™
   4951..5646    +  CDS            mKate2: mKate2 is a basic (constitutively fluorescent) red fluorescent protein published in 2009, derived from Entacmaea quadricolor. It is reported to be a rapidly-maturing monomer with moderate acid sensitivity.
   5666..5690    -  protein_bind   attB2: mutant version of attB; recombination site for the Gateway® BP reaction BP Clonase™
   5834..5908    +  CDS            HBB (fragment): HBB_PONPY - Experimental evidence at transcript level: Swiss-Prot protein existence level 2. Involved in oxygen transport from the lung to the various peripheral tissues. From Pongo pygmaeus (Bornean orangutan).
   5979..6034    +  polyA_signal   β-globin poly(A) signal: rabbit β-globin polyadenylation signal (Gil and Proudfoot, 1987)
   6418..6443    +  misc_feature   SA: splice acceptor site
   7115..7135    +  protein_bind   attB4: mutant version of attB; core recombination site for the Gateway® BP reaction BP Clonase™
   7203..7414    +  promoter       EF-1α core promoter: core promoter for human elongation factor EF-1α
   7415..8353    +  intron         EF-1α intron A: intron upstream of the start codon of human EF-1α
   8380..8400    +  protein_bind   attB1: mutant version of attB; core recombination site for the Gateway® BP reaction BP Clonase™
   8411..9127    +  CDS            EBFP2: EBFP2 is a basic (constitutively fluorescent) blue fluorescent protein published in 2007, derived from Aequorea victoria. It is reported to be a rapidly-maturing monomer with moderate acid sensitivity.
   9135..9159    -  protein_bind   attB2: mutant version of attB; recombination site for the Gateway® BP reaction BP Clonase™
   9163..9243    +  CDS            HBB (fragment): HBB_PONPY - Experimental evidence at transcript level: Swiss-Prot protein existence level 2. Involved in oxygen transport from the lung to the various peripheral tissues. From Pongo pygmaeus (Bornean orangutan).
   9314..9369    +  polyA_signal   β-globin poly(A) signal: rabbit β-globin polyadenylation signal (Gil and Proudfoot, 1987)
   9752..9774    -  protein_bind   lac operator (fragment): The lac repressor binds to the lac operator to inhibit transcription in E. coli. This inhibition can be relieved by adding lactose or isopropyl-β-D-thiogalactopyranoside (IPTG). lac repressor encoded by lacI
   9778..9808    -  promoter       lac promoter: promoter for the E. coli lac operon
   9823..9844    -  protein_bind   CAP binding site: CAP binding activates transcription in the presence of cAMP. E. coli catabolite activator protein
   9857..9896    -  CDS            lacI (fragment): lac repressor; lacI; The lac repressor binds to the lac operator to inhibit transcription in E. coli. This inhibition can be relieved by adding lactose or isopropyl-β-D-thiogalactopyranoside (IPTG).
  10069..10878   +  CDS            KanR: aminoglycoside phosphotransferase; aph(3')-Ia; confers resistance to kanamycin in bacteria or G418 (Geneticin®) in eukaryotes
