[The description below was written by a language model from this plasmid's Addgene catalogue record and pLannotate feature annotations shown in this document.]
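Description:
LSB-hsa-miR-505-5p is a mammalian expression plasmid from a synthetic-biology series of fluorescent microRNA sensors, built on the Low Sensor Backbone (LSB). In bacteria it replicates from a high-copy ColE1/pUC-type origin and carries both an ampicillin resistance gene (β-lactamase with its own promoter) and a kanamycin resistance gene (aph(3')-Ia), matching the dual ampicillin/kanamycin selection listed in the record. The annotated depositor sequence is about 11 kb.

The payload consists of two parallel transcription units of the same design. Each has a human EF-1α core promoter with its intron A, a fluorescent protein coding sequence flanked by Gateway attB1/attB2 sites (with attB4 upstream of the promoter), and a rabbit β-globin 3' region with its polyadenylation signal. One unit expresses the red protein mKate2 and, according to the record, carries the hsa-miR-505-5p target in its 3' UTR. That target is not separately annotated, although there is an unannotated gap between attB2 and the β-globin region in the mKate2 unit. The other unit expresses the blue protein EBFP2 as an untargeted internal reference. When miR-505-5p is active in transfected cells, it represses mKate2 output, so the mKate2-to-EBFP2 fluorescence ratio reports miRNA activity normalised for plasmid delivery and expression.

A puromycin N-acetyltransferase gene with a third β-globin poly(A) signal allows puromycin selection, but no promoter for it is annotated. The depositor warns that the repeated poly(A) elements make the plasmid inherently unstable. They also note small discrepancies between the deposited sequence and the physical plasmid, including short insertions flanking the puromycin coding region that do not impair selection.
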