Addgene plasmid #103584: LSB-hsa-miR-505-5p
Purpose: Used to sense miRNA activity using fluorescence based tools. hsa-miR-505-5p target in 3' UTR of of mKate. miRNA activity can be measured by the repression of mKate2 relative to EBFP2 fluorescent proteins . Plasmid is inherently unstable; please see Depositor Comments
Depositing lab: Ron Weiss. Depositing organization: Massachusetts Institute of Technology. Publication: A mixed antagonistic/synergistic miRNA repression model enables accurate predictions of multi-input miRNA sensor activity. Gam JJ, Babb J, Weiss R. Nat Commun. 2018 Jun 22;9(1):2430. doi: 10.1038/s41467-018-04575-0. PubMed 29934631.
Backbone
  Vector backbone: Low Sensor Backbone (LSB)
  Vector type: Mammalian Expression, Synthetic Biology
Growth in bacteria
  Bacterial resistance: Ampicillin and Kanamycin, 100 & 50 μg/mL
  Growth temperature: 30°C
  Growth strain: NEB Stable
  Copy number: High Copy
Gene/Insert
  Gene/Insert name: hsa-miR-505-5p target
  Species: H. sapiens (human)
  Entrez Gene: MIR505 (a.k.a. MIRN505, hsa-mir-505, mir-505)
  Promoter: EF-1a
  Cloning method: Gibson Cloning
Terms and licenses: Academic/Nonprofit Terms; Industry Terms: Not Available to Industry
Depositor comments: Please note that this plasmid is inherently unstable due to a repeating poly A element. We recommend performing a diagnostic digest on multiple colonies upon receipt. The depositors would like to note the presence of several discrepancies between the depositor sequence and physical plasmid sequence. In particular, the sequences upstream and downstream of the puromycin coding region have 10 bp insertions which do not affect the ability to perform puromycin selection. The sequences for those regions within the physical plasmids are as follows: Upstream of Puro: GAATTCGACCGCCTGTCTCAAGGTGCCACC; Downstream of Puro: GCTTTGAGACTACGCGTGAATTCACTCCTC. Please contact if you are interested in this plasmid prior to placing an order.
How to cite: LSB-hsa-miR-505-5p was a gift from Ron Weiss (Addgene plasmid # 103584 ; http://n2t.net/addgene:103584 ; RRID:Addgene_103584)
