>Addgene plasmid #103584 | LSB-hsa-miR-505-5p | depositor partial sequence | sequence record 196217 | hsa-miR-505-5p target
ACATCAATACTTCCTGGCTCCC
